>Addgene plasmid #201387 | L_NLS 80kDa | addgene full sequence | sequence record 399912 | Addgene NGS Result
AGTTCCGCGTTACATAACTTACGGTAAATGGCCCGCCTGGCTGACCGCCCAACGACCCCCGCCCATTGAC
GTCAATAATGACGTATGTTCCCATAGTAACGCCAATAGGGACTTTCCATTGACGTCAATGGGTGGAGTAT
TTACGGTAAACTGCCCACTTGGCAGTACATCAAGTGTATCATATGCCAAGTACGCCCCCTATTGACGTCA
ATGACGGTAAATGGCCCGCCTGGCATTATGCCCAGTACATGACCTTATGGGACTTTCCTACTTGGCAGTA
CATCTACGTATTAGTCATCGCTATTACCATGGTGATGCGGTTTTGGCAGTACATCAATGGGCGTGGATAG
CGGTTTGACTCACGGGGATTTCCAAGTCTCCACCCCATTGACGTCAATGGGAGTTTGTTTCGGCACCAAA
ATCAACGGGACTTTCCAAAATGTCGTAACAACTCCGCCCCATTGACGCAAATGGGCGGTAGGCGTGTACG
GTGGGAGGTCTATATAAGCAGAGCTGGTTTAGTGAACCGTCAGATCCGCTAGCGCTACCGGTCGCCACCA
TGGGCCCAAAAAAGGCCAGAAAAGTTGGAGGCGGGGGCAGCGTGAGCAAGGGCGAGGAGCTGTTCACCGG
GGTGGTGCCCATCCTGGTCGAGCTGGACGGCGACGTAAACGGCCACAAGTTCAGCGTGTCCGGCGAGGGC
GAGGGCGATGCCACCTACGGCAAGCTGACCCTGAAGTTCATCTGCACCACCGGCAAGCTGCCCGTGCCCT
GGCCCACCCTCGTGACCACCCTGACCTACGGCGTGCAGTGCTTCAGCCGCTACCCCGACCACATGAAGCA
GCACGACTTCTTCAAGTCCGCCATGCCCGAAGGCTACGTCCAGGAGCGCACCATCTTCTTCAAGGACGAC
GGCAACTACAAGACCCGCGCCGAGGTGAAGTTCGAGGGCGACACCCTGGTGAACCGCATCGAGCTGAAGG
GCATCGACTTCAAGGAGGACGGCAACATCCTGGGGCACAAGCTGGAGTACAACTACAACAGCCACAACGT
CTATATCATGGCCGACAAGCAGAAGAACGGCATCAAGGTGAACTTCAAGATCCGCCACAACATCGAGGAC
GGCAGCGTGCAGCTCGCCGACCACTACCAGCAGAACACCCCCATCGGCGACGGCCCCGTGCTGCTGCCCG
ACAACCACTACCTGAGCACCCAGTCCGCCCTGAGCAAAGACCCCAACGAGAAGCGCGATCACATGGTCCT
GCTGGAGTTCGTGACCGCCGCCGGGATCACTCTCGGCATGGACGAGCTGTACAAGAAGCTTGCTCAACAA
AATGCTTTTTATCAAGTCTTAAATATGCCTAACTTAAATGCTGATCAACGCAATGGTTTTATCCAAAGCC
TTAAAGATGATCCAAGCCAAAGTGCTAACGTTTTAGGTGAAGCTCAAAAACTTAATGACTCTCAAGCTCC
AAAAGCTGATGCGCAACAAAATAACTTCAACAAAGATCAACAAAGCGCCTTCTATGAAATCTTGAACATG
CCTAACTTAAACGAAGCGCAACGTAACGGCTTCATTCAAAGTCTTAAAGACGACCCAAGCCAAAGCACTA
ACGTTTTAGGTGAAGCTAAAAAATTAAACGAATCTCAAGCACCGAAAGCTGATAACAATTTCAACAAAGA
ACAACAAAATGCTTTCTATGAAATCTTGAATATGCCTAACTTAAACGAAGAACAACGCAATGGTTTCATC
CAAAGCTTAAAAGATGACCCAAGCCAAAGTGCTAACCTATTGTCAGAAGCTAAAAAGTTAAATGAATCTC
AAGCACCGAAAGCGGATAACAAATTCAACAAAGAACAACAAAATGCTTTCTATGAAATCTTACATTTACC
TAACTTAAACGAAGAACAACGCAATGGTTTCATCCAAAGCCTAAAAGATGACCCAAGCCAAAGCGCTAAC
CTTTTAGCAGAAGCTAAAAAGCTAAATGATGCTCAAGCACCAAAAGCTCAACAAAATGCTTTTTATCAAG
TCTTAAATATGCCTAACTTAAATGCTGATCAACGCAATGGTTTTATCCAAAGCCTTAAAGATGATCCAAG
CCAAAGTGCTAACGTTTTAGGTGAAGCTCAAAAACTTAATGACTCTCAAGCTCCAAAAGCTGATGCGCAA
CAAAATAACTTCAACAAAGATCAACAAAGCGCCTTCTATGAAATCTTGAACATGCCTAACTTAAACGAAG
CGCAACGTAACGGCTTCATTCAAAGTCTTAAAGACGACCCAAGCCAAAGCACTAACGTTTTAGGTGAAGC
TAAAAAATTAAACGAATCTCAAGCACCGAAAGCTGATAACAATTTCAACAAAGAACAACAAAATGCTTTC
TATGAAATCTTGAATATGCCTAACTTAAACGAAGAACAACGCAATGGTTTCATCCAAAGCTTAAAAGATG
ACCCAAGCCAAAGTGCTAACCTATTGTCAGAAGCTAAAAAGTTAAATGAATCTCAAGCACCGAAAGCGGA
TAACAAATTCAACAAAGAACAACAAAATGCTTTCTATGAAATCTTACATTTACCTAACTTAAACGAAGAA
CAACGCAATGGTTTCATCCAAAGCCTAAAAGATGACCCAAGCCAAAGCGCTAACCTTTTAGCAGAAGCTA
AAAAGCTAAATGATGCTCAAGCACCAAAATAACTCGAGCACCACCACCACCACCACTGAGATCCGGCTGC
TAACAAAGCCCGAAAGGAAGCTGAGTTGGCTGCTGCCACCGCTGAGCAATAACTAGCATAACCCCTTGGG
GCCTCTAAACGGGTCTTGAGGGGTTTTTTGCTGAAAGGAGGAACTATATCCGGATGTGGTTTGTCCAAAC
TCATCAATGTATCTTAACGCGTAAATTGTAAGCGTTAATATTTTGTTAAAATTCGCGTTAAATTTTTGTT
AAATCAGCTCATTTTTTAACCAATAGGCCGAAATCGGCAAAATCCCTTATAAATCAAAAGAATAGACCGA
GATAGGGT
[37 nt withheld, positions 3019-3055]
AAAGAACGTGGACTCCAACGTCAAAGG
[49 nt withheld, positions 3083-3131]
T
[91 nt withheld, positions 3133-3223]
G
[124 nt withheld, positions 3225-3348]
CAGGTGGCACTTTTCGGGGAAATGTGCGCGGAACCCCTATTTGTTTATTTTTCTAAATACATTCAAATAT
GTATCCGCTCATGAGACAATAACCCTGATAAATGCTTCAATAATATTGAAAAAGGAAGAGTCCTGAGGCG
GAAAGAACCAGCTGTGGAATGTGTGTCAGTTAGGGTGTGGAAAGTCCCCAGGCTCCCCAGCAGGCAGAAG
TATGCAAAGCATGCATCTCAATTAGTCAGCAACCATAGTCCCGCCCCTAACTCCGCCCATCCCGCCCCTA
ACTCCGCCCAGTTCCGCCCATTCTCCGCCCCATGGCTGACTAATTTTTTTTATTTATGCAGAGGCCGAGG
CCGCCTCGGCCTCTGAGCTATTCCAGAAGTAGTGAGGAGGCTTTTTTGGAGGCCTAGGCTTTTGCAAAGA
TCGATCAAGAGACAGGATGAGGATCGTTTCGCATGATTGAACAAGATGGATTGCACGCAGGTTCTCCGGC
CGCTTGGGTGGAGAGGCTATTCGGCTATGACTGGGCACAACAGACAATCGGCTGCTCTGATGCCGCCGTG
TTCCGGCTGTCAGCGCAGGGGCGCCCGGTTCTTTTTGTCAAGACCGACCTGTCCGGTGCCCTGAATGAAC
TGCAAGACGAGGCAGCGCGGCTATCGTGGCTGGCCACGACGGGCGTTCCTTGCGCAGCTGTGCTCGACGT
TGTCACTGAAGCGGGAAGGGACTGGCTGCTATTGGGCGAAGTGCCGGGGCAGGATCTCCTGTCATCTCAC
CTTGCTCCTGCCGAGAAAGTATCCATCATGGCTGATGCAATGCGGCGGCTGCATACGCTTGATCCGGCTA
CCTGCCCATTCGACCACCAAGCGAAACATCGCATCGAGCGAGCACGTACTCGGATGGAAGCCGGTCTTGT
CGATCAGGATGATCTGGACGAAGAGCATCAGGGGCTCGCGCCAGCCGAACTGTTCGCCAGGCTCAAGGCG
AGCATGCCCGACGGCGAGGATCTCGTCGTGACCCATGGCGATGCCTGCTTGCCGAATATCATGGTGGAAA
ATGGCCGCTTTTCTGGATTCATCGACTGTGGCCGGCTGGGTGTGGCGGACCGCTATCAGGACATAGCGTT
GGCTACCCGTGATATTGCTGAAGAGCTTGGCGGCGAATGGGCTGACCGCTTCCTCGTGCTTTACGGTATC
GCCGCTCCCGATTCGCAGCGCATCGCCTTCTATCGCCTTCTTGACGAGTTCTTCTGAGCGGGACTCTGGG
GTTCGAAATGACCGACCAAGCGACGCCCAACCTGCCATCACGAGATTTCGATTCCACCGCCGCCTTCTAT
GAAAGGTTGGGCTTCGGAATCGTTTTCCGGGACGCCGGCTGGATGATCCTCCAGCGCGGGGATCTCATGC
TGGAGTTCTTCGCCCACCCTAGGGGGAGGCTAACTGAAACACGGAAGGAGACAATACCGGAAGGAACCCG
CGCTATGACGGCAATAAAAAGACAGAATAAAACGCACGGTGTTGGGTCGTTTGTTCATAAACGCGGGGTT
CGGTCCCAGGGCTGGCACTCTGTCGATACCCCACCGAGACCCCATTGGGGCCAATACGCCCGCGTTTCTT
CCTTTTCCCCACCCCACCCCCCAAGTTCGGGTGAAGGCCCAGGGCTCGCAGCCAACGTCGGGGCGGCAGG
CCCTGCCATAGCCTCAGGTTACTCATATATACTTTAGATTGATTTAAAACTTCATTTTTAATTTAAAAGG
ATCTAGGTGAAGATCCTTTTTGATAATCTCATGACCAAAATCCCTTAACGTGAGTTTTCGTTCCACTGAG
CGTCAGACCCCGTAGAAAAGATCAAAGGATCTTCTTGAGATCCTTTTTTTCTGCGCGTAATCTGCTGCTT
GCAAACAAAAAAACCACCGCTACCAGCGGTGGTTTGTTTGCCGGATCAAGAGCTACCAACTCTTTTTCCG
AAGGTAACTGGCTTCAGCAGAGCGCAGATACCAAATACTGTTCTTCTAGTGTAGCCGTAGTTAGGCCACC
ACTTCAAGAACTCTGTAGCACCGCCTACATACCTCGCTCTGCTAATCCTGTTACCAGTGGCTGCTGCCAG
TGGCGATAAGTCGTGTCTTACCGGGTTGGACTCAAGACGATAGTTACCGGATAAGGCGCAGCGGTCGGGC
TGAACGGGGGGTTCGTGCACACAGCCCAGCTTGGAGCGAACGACCTACACCGAACTGAGATACCTACAGC
GTGAGCTATGAGAAAGCGCCACGCTTCCCGAAGGGAGAAAGGCGGACAGGTATCCGGTAAGCGGCAGGGT
CGGAACAGGAGAGCGCACGAGGGAGCTTCCAGGGGGAAACGCCTGGTATCTTTATAGTCCTGTCGGGTTT
CGCCACCTCTGACTTGAGCGTCGATTTTTGTGATGCTCGTCAGGGGGGCGGAGCCTATGGAAAAACGCCA
GCAACGCGGCCTTTTTACGGTTCCTGGCCTTTTGCTGGCCTTTTGCTCACATGTTCTTTCCTGCGTTATC
CCCTGATTCTGTGGATAACCGTATTACCGCCATGCATTAGTTATTAATAGTAATCAATTACGGGGTCATT
AGTTCATAGCCCATATATGG
Features (pLannotate 1.2.2; 19 found; start..end, strand, type, name):
      8..311     +  enhancer       CMV enhancer: human cytomegalovirus immediate early enhancer
    384..401     -  promoter       CMV promoter (fragment): human cytomegalovirus (CMV) immediate early promoter
    464..515     +  promoter       CMVd2 promoter: truncated human cytomegalovirus (CMV) immediate early promoter that yields moderately reduced expression relative to the full-length promoter
    602..1315    +  CDS            EGFP: EGFP is a basic (constitutively fluorescent) green fluorescent protein published in 1996, derived from Aequorea victoria. It is reported to be a rapidly-maturing weak dimer with moderate acid sensitivity.
   1271..2149    +  CDS            spa (fragment): SPA_STAAE - Experimental evidence at protein level: Swiss-Prot protein existence level 1. Plays a role in the inhibition of the host innate and adaptive immune responses. Possesses five immunoglobulin-binding domains that capture both the fragment crystallizable region (Fc region) and the Fab region (part of Ig that identifies antigen) of immunoglobulins (By similarity). In turn, Staphylococcus aureus is protected from phagocytic killing via inhibition of Ig Fc region. In addition, the host elicited B-cell response is prevented due to a decrease of antibody-secreting cell proliferation that en
   2438..2689    +  CDS            protein A (fragment): immunoglobulin binding domains of Staphylocuccus aureus protein A
   2699..2716    +  CDS            9xHis (fragment): 9xHis affinity tag
   2726..2775    +  CDS            SET1 (fragment): solubility-enhancement tag derived from T7 phage gene 10B
   2783..2830    +  terminator     T7 terminator: transcription terminator for bacteriophage T7 RNA polymerase
   2855..2886    +  polyA_signal   SV40 poly(A) signal (fragment): SV40 polyadenylation signal
   2920..3348    -  rep_origin     f1 ori (sequence partly withheld): f1 bacteriophage origin of replication; arrow indicates direction of (+) strand synthesis
   3375..3479    +  promoter       AmpR promoter: bla
   3548..3758    +  promoter       SV40 promoter: SV40 early promoter
   3801..4595    +  CDS            NeoR/KanR: aminoglycoside phosphotransferase from Tn5; aph(3')-II (or nptII); confers resistance to neomycin, kanamycin, and G418 (Geneticin®)
   4616..4768    +  CDS            ble (fragment): BLE_KLEPN - Experimental evidence at protein level: Swiss-Prot protein existence level 1. Binding protein with a strong affinity to the bleomycin family of antibiotics. Binds to CL990; an antimitotic-antibiotic compound. From Klebsiella pneumoniae.
   4827..4874    +  polyA_signal   HSV TK poly(A) signal: herpes simplex virus thymidine kinase polyadenylation signal (Cole and Stacy, 1985)
   4965..4981    -  polyA_signal   bGH poly(A) signal (fragment): bovine growth hormone polyadenylation signal
   5203..5791    +  rep_origin     ori: high-copy-number ColE1/pMB1/pBR322/pUC origin of replication
   5906..5958    +  enhancer       CMV enhancer (fragment): human cytomegalovirus immediate early enhancer
