[The description below was written by a language model from this plasmid's Addgene catalogue record and pLannotate feature annotations shown in this document.]
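Description:
L_NLS 80kDa is a mammalian expression plasmid built on the pEGFP-C3 backbone that encodes a synthetic fluorescent probe for studying nucleocytoplasmic transport. It replicates in E. coli from a high-copy ColE1/pUC-type origin and is selected with kanamycin. The NeoR/KanR gene (Tn5 aminoglycoside phosphotransferase) sits behind both a bacterial bla-type promoter and the SV40 early promoter and is followed by the HSV TK polyadenylation signal, so the same marker can also confer G418 resistance in mammalian cells. An f1 origin is also present.

The payload, listed as (NLS)SV40A4-EGFP-8PrA, is driven by the human cytomegalovirus immediate early enhancer/promoter. By its name, it consists of a variant SV40 nuclear localization signal fused to EGFP and eight repeats of a Staphylococcus aureus protein A domain. The feature table annotates EGFP followed by extended protein A (spa) immunoglobulin-binding domain sequence, but it does not annotate the short NLS, which presumably lies in the unannotated stretch just upstream of EGFP. Downstream of the protein A repeats are a His-tag fragment, a short solubility-tag-like fragment and a T7 terminator, apparently carried over from a bacterial expression source, followed by an SV40 poly(A) signal fragment. Whether the His tag is in frame with the fusion is not stated.

The name suggests that the protein A repeats serve as inert bulk bringing the probe to about 80 kDa, and that "L" denotes a particular NLS strength class, though the record does not define either. Such constructs let the nuclear versus cytoplasmic distribution of EGFP fluorescence report on import as a function of cargo size and signal strength.
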