Addgene plasmid #201387: L_NLS 80kDa
Purpose: Nucleocytoplasmic transport probe
Depositing lab: Pere Roca-Cusachs. Depositing organization: Institut de Bioenginyeria de Catalunya (IBEC).
Backbone
  Vector backbone: pEGFP-C3
  Vector type: Mammalian Expression
Growth in bacteria
  Bacterial resistance: Kanamycin, 50 μg/mL
  Growth temperature: 37°C
  Growth strain: DH5alpha
  Copy number: High Copy
Gene/Insert
  Gene/Insert name: (NLS)SV40A4-EGFP-8PrA
  Species: Synthetic
  Cloning method: Ligation Independent Cloning
Terms and licenses: Academic/Nonprofit Terms; Industry Terms: Not Available to Industry
Depositor comments: Internal lab code: IG088/P579. Related to Andreu, Ignasi Granero-Moya et al. 2022 Nat Cell Biol. (https://pubmed.ncbi.nlm.nih.gov/35681009/)
How to cite: L_NLS 80kDa was a gift from Pere Roca-Cusachs (Addgene plasmid # 201387 ; http://n2t.net/addgene:201387 ; RRID:Addgene_201387)
